Addgene plasmid #15642: P3-IRES-tauLacZ LNL TV
Depositing lab: Peter Mombaerts. Depositing organization: Rockefeller University. Publication: A contextual model for axonal sorting into glomeruli in the mouse olfactory system. Feinstein P, Mombaerts P. Cell. 2004 Jun 11. 117(6):817-31. 10.1016/j.cell.2004.05.011 PubMed 15186781.
Backbone
  Vector backbone: pBS
  Backbone size w/o insert (bp): 3000
  Vector type: high copy number
Growth in bacteria
  Bacterial resistance: Ampicillin, 100 μg/mL
  Growth temperature: 37°C
  Growth strain: DH5alpha
  Copy number: High Copy
Gene/Insert
  Gene/Insert name: P3-IRES-tauLacZ LNL TV
  Species: M. musculus (mouse)
  Insert size (bp): 14000
  Cloning method: Restriction Enzyme
  Sequencing primers: 5′ M13; 3′ reverse
Terms and licenses: Academic/Nonprofit Terms; Industry Terms: Not Available to Industry
Depositor comments: The mouse strain that was derived from this plasmid is available from The Jackson Laboratory: http://jaxmice.jax.org/strain/006683.html
How to cite: P3-IRES-tauLacZ LNL TV was a gift from Peter Mombaerts (Addgene plasmid # 15642 ; http://n2t.net/addgene:15642 ; RRID:Addgene_15642)
