[The description below was written by a language model from this plasmid's Addgene catalogue record.]
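Description:
P3-IRES-tauLacZ LNL TV is a mouse gene-targeting vector ("TV") built in a pBS (pBluescript-type) high-copy bacterial backbone of about 3 kb. It is propagated in E. coli under ampicillin selection. The backbone carries a mouse-derived insert of roughly 14 kb, placed by restriction enzyme cloning and flanked by the standard M13 forward and reverse sequencing primer sites. No feature table accompanies the record, so the positions of the homology arms, the cassette boundaries and any negative-selection marker are not documented.

The construct name and the associated publication on axonal sorting into glomeruli in the mouse olfactory system indicate a design for modifying the P3 locus, most likely the P3 odorant receptor gene, although the record does not describe the locus explicitly. In an IRES-tauLacZ arrangement, an internal ribosome entry site placed downstream of a coding sequence allows bicistronic translation of a tau–β-galactosidase fusion from the same transcript. The tau microtubule-binding portion carries the enzyme into axons, so cells expressing the tagged gene can be stained along their projections to their targets. "LNL" conventionally denotes a loxP-neo-loxP cassette, a neomycin-resistance marker for selecting targeted embryonic stem cells that Cre recombinase can later excise. This reading comes from the naming convention rather than from annotated features.

The depositor notes that a mouse strain derived from this plasmid is available from a public repository, consistent with its use in homologous recombination to generate a knock-in reporter line for visualising neurons that express the targeted gene.
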