>Addgene plasmid #15642 | P3-IRES-tauLacZ LNL TV | addgene partial sequence | sequence record 22095 | 15642 with M13F
ACCGGGCCCCCCTCGAGGTCGACACACAGAGTGAGAGTACACTTTATATGTTATCACATATGTCAATACA
TCGTTTTATTGAAGAAAATAAGTAAAACAACTTCGTGATTAGAACAAAATATTCCTTTGGCTTCCTTTTA
AATAAAGATTTACTTGCTATCTGTCTGTCTGTCTATCTATCTATCTATCTATCTATCTATCTATCTATCT
ATCTATCTATTTGTGTTTTACTTGAGTGTATGTATATGCATTATGTCCATTCAGTGTCCTCAGAGATCCC
CTGGACTGGAGTTGCAGGCAGCTGTGAGACAGCCTGTGGGAGCTTGCCACCAAACCCAGGTCCTCTGCAA
GAGCACCAGGTGCTGCTCTAAACCACTGATCCATCTCTCCCACTCTTCTACTTTGGTTTCTAACCTTGAC
TGTACATAGTTTTAATTTTATGTACTTCCATTATGGGTGTGTAAATTATGGTCCACGTCCTTCATGAATA
AGAACATTGATGATGAGTCTGAGTTTCCAGAGTGTTGGCCATAGAAGAGTACCTACTAAGTAATGACTTA
TTTGTAATAGTACTCTATTAAGTATATCTATTAATTATAGTGTGACTTTGGAAAACAACACCATGAAACA
TGCATTCTCTGCCAGTCATATATCTAGAGACTAATAATAATTAGTCTCTCTTTTCTTATGTAGGCATTTA
CTATTTCTCCAAGTTATAAACACAAAGTAAAATGCAAGGAACAAAATCTCA
