>Addgene plasmid #15642 | P3-IRES-tauLacZ LNL TV | addgene partial sequence | sequence record 22096 | 15642 with M13R
CCTCACTAAAGGGACAAAAGCTGGAGCTCCACCGCGGTGGCGGCCGCTCTAGAACTAGTGGATCCCCCGG
GCTGCAGGAATTCGATTAAAATAATGGTTTTGAAACTTTTTTAGATTTATTTATTATATATAGTGTTCAA
CCTACACATGGGCCTGCAGGACAGAAGAGGGCACCAGATCTCATTATACATGGTTATGAGCCACCATGTG
GTTTCTGGGAAATGTAGTCAGGACATCTAGAAGAACAGCCAGTGCTCTTAAATTCTGAGCCATCTCTCCA
GCCTTAAAATTAGTTTTTTTATTCACAAATGAATAATCTTTTTATTTTTGTCATCTCTACCAATTATTTT
ATACCTGGCAGTTTAAAATTACTTAGCTCTGTCTTTTGGTAGACTCTAGACTTCAATGATCACTCACATA
TCATCAGACAAGTTACTCTAAAGGAACTGAATAAATATTGAAATTTCATTTCATTTAGAACCAACCTACC
TCCCCCTTCAGGTAGTTGATGAACTATTGATGAATATTTGGCTTTGAAACTTCATGCTTATGTTTCTAAG
AAGTGTAAAAAAATTAAGGAATTTGTTATTTGGGAAGTTGCTTGTTTTGTGGGGTACTTGAAGGTTGCAA
AGTTTAAATTATTTGAAGCCTATTATACATATTAATTTTCCACTTCCTTATATTTAATTATTTTCAGGAT
CTTTATTTTGATACACAATGGATT
